LOCUS       Exported 831 bp ds-DNA linear SYN 05-JUN-2021
DEFINITION  synthetic linear DNA
ACCESSION   .
VERSION     .
KEYWORDS    pcDNA3-Ha-Brca1 S1423A/S1524A
SOURCE      synthetic DNA construct
  ORGANISM  synthetic DNA construct
REFERENCE   1 (bases 1 to 831)
  AUTHORS   Xu B, O'Donnell AH, Kim ST, Kastan MB
  TITLE     Phosphorylation of serine 1387 in Brca1 is specifically required for
            the Atm-mediated S-phase checkpoint after ionizing irradiation.
  JOURNAL   Cancer Res. 2002 Aug 15;62(16):4588-91.
  PUBMED    12183412
REFERENCE   2 (bases 1 to 831)
  AUTHORS   .
  TITLE     Direct Submission
  JOURNAL   Exported Jun 5, 2021 from SnapGene Server 1.1.58
            http://www.snapgene.com
FEATURES             Location/Qualifiers
     source          1..831
                     /organism="synthetic DNA construct"
                     /mol_type="other DNA"
     primer_bind     40..59
                     /label=T7
                     /note="T7 promoter, forward primer"
     promoter        40..58
                     /label=T7 promoter
                     /note="promoter for bacteriophage T7 RNA polymerase"
     intron          95..667
                     /label=-beta-globin intron
                     /note="intron from rabbit beta-globin gene"
     CDS             719..745
                     /codon_start=1
                     /product="HA (human influenza hemagglutinin) epitope tag"
                     /label=HA
                     /translation="YPYDVPDYA"
ORIGIN
        1 gctaactaga gaacccactg cttactggct tatcgaaatt aatacgactc actataggga
       61 gacccaagct agagtcgatc ctgagaactt cagggtgagt ttggggaccc ttgattgttc
      121 tttctttttc gctattgtaa aattcatgtt atatggaggg ggcaaagttt tcagggtgtt
      181 gtttagaatg ggaagatgtc ccttgtatca ccatggaccc tcatgataat tttgtttctt
      241 tcactttcta ctctgttgac aaccattgtc tcctcttatt ttcttttcat tttctgtaac
      301 tttttcgtta aactttagct tgcatttgta acgaattttt aaattcactt ttgtttattt
      361 gtcagattgt aagtactttc tctaatcact tttttttcaa ggcaatcagg gtatattata
      421 ttgtacttca gcacagtttt agagaacaat tgttataatt aaatgataag gtagaatatt
      481 tctgcatata aattctggct ggcgtggaaa tattcttatt ggtagaaaca actacatcct
      541 ggtcatcatc ctgcctttct ctttatggtt acaatgatat acactgtttg agatgaggat
      601 aaaatactct gagtccaaac cgggcccctc tgctaaccat gttcatgcct tcttcttttt
      661 cctacagctc ctgggcaacg tgctggtttg tgctgtcgac cccaagctta ccatggccta
      721 cccctacgac gtgcccgact acgcctccct cggatccatg gatttatctg ctcttcgcgt
      781 tgaagaagta caaaatgtca ttaatgctat gcagaaaatc ttagagtgtc c
//
