>Addgene plasmid #32539 | pcDNA3-Ha-Brca1 S1423A/S1524A | addgene partial sequence | sequence record 38757 | hBRCA1-F 5'-GTCTGAAAGCCAGGGAGTTG-3'
AAGAGGAACGGGCTTGGAAGAAAATAATCAAGAAGAGCAAAGCATGGATTCAAACTTAGGTGAAGCAGCA
TCTGGGTGTGAGAGTGAAACAAGCGTCTCTGAAGACTGCTCAGGGCTATCCTCTCAGAGTGACATTTTAA
CCACTCAGCAGAGGGATACCATGCAACATAACCTGATAAAGCTCCAGCAGGAAATGGCTGAACTAGAAGC
TGTGTTAGAACAGCATGGGGCCCAGCCTTCTAACAGCTACCCTTCCATCATAAGTGACTCCTCTGCCCTT
GAGGACCTGCGAAATCCAGAACAAAGCACATCAGAAAAAGCAGTATTAACTTCACAGAAAAGTAGTGAAT
ACCCTATAAGCCAGAATCCAGAAGGCCTTTCTGCTGACAAGTTTGAGGTGTCTGCAGATAGTTCTACCAG
TAAAAATAAAGAACCAGGAGTGGAAAGGTCATCCCCTTCTAAATGCCCATCATTAGATGATAGGTGGTAC
ATGCACAGTTGCTCTGGGAGTCTTCAGAATAGAAACTACCCAGCTCAAGAGGAGCTCATTAAGGTTGTTG
ATGTGGAGGAGCAACAGCTGGAAGAGTCTGGGCCACACGATTTGACGGAAACATCTTACTTGCCAAGGCA
AGATCTAGAGGGAACCCCTTACCTGGAATCTGGAATCAGCCTCTTCTCTGATGACCCTGAATCTGATCCT
TCTGAAGACAGAGCCCCAGAGTCAGCTCGTGTTGGCAACATACCATCTTCAACCTCTGCATTGAAAGTTC
CCCAATTGAAAGTTGCAGAATCTGCCCAGGGTCCAGCTGCTGCTCATACTACTGATACT
