[The description below was written by a language model from this plasmid's Addgene catalogue record and the feature table of its GenBank file.]
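Description:
pcDNA3-Ha-Brca1 S1423A/S1524A is a mammalian expression plasmid built on the pcDNA3 backbone (about 5.4 kb without insert). It carries a roughly 5.6 kb human BRCA1 coding insert cloned between BamHI and XhoI sites, both of which remain intact. It is propagated in E. coli under ampicillin selection, and the backbone's neomycin resistance marker allows G418 selection of transfected mammalian cells. The record gives the copy number as unknown.

Expression is driven by what the record lists as a CMV/rabbit beta-globin promoter arrangement. The BRCA1 protein carries an HA epitope tag, which allows detection or immunoprecipitation with anti-HA antibodies, and two serine-to-alanine substitutions, S1423A and S1524A, which prevent phosphorylation at those residues. The double mutant was derived from a wild-type pcDNA3 HA-BRCA1 plasmid.

The available sequence record is only an 831 bp partial read from the 5′ end of the expression cassette. It shows the T7 promoter (also the sequencing primer site), followed by a rabbit beta-globin intron and then the HA tag coding sequence. This order is consistent with an intron placed upstream of an N-terminally tagged open reading frame, a design generally used to improve mRNA processing and expression. The CMV promoter, the BRCA1 sequence with its mutations, the polyadenylation signal, the replication origins and the resistance genes are not covered by this annotation.

The associated publication concerns ATM-dependent phosphorylation of Brca1 in the S-phase checkpoint after ionizing irradiation. The construct therefore fits use as a phosphorylation-site mutant for comparison with wild-type and other serine-mutant BRCA1 in DNA damage checkpoint studies.
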