Addgene plasmid #32539: pcDNA3-Ha-Brca1 S1423A/S1524A
Depositing lab: Michael Kastan. Depositing organization: St. Jude Children's Research Hospital. Publication: Phosphorylation of serine 1387 in Brca1 is specifically required for the Atm-mediated S-phase checkpoint after ionizing irradiation. Xu B, O'Donnell AH, Kim ST, Kastan MB. Cancer Res. 2002 Aug 15;62(16):4588-91. PubMed 12183412.
Backbone
  Vector backbone: pcDNA3
  Backbone manufacturer: Invitrogen
  Backbone size w/o insert (bp): 5400
  Vector type: Mammalian Expression
  Selectable markers: Neomycin (select with G418)
Growth in bacteria
  Bacterial resistance: Ampicillin, 100 μg/mL
  Growth temperature: 37°C
  Growth strain: DH5alpha
  Copy number: Unknown
Gene/Insert
  Gene/Insert name: BRCA1 (alt names: BRCC1; PNCA4; RNF53)
  Species: H. sapiens (human)
  Insert size (bp): 5592
  Mutation: S1423A/S1524A
  GenBank ID: 672
  Entrez Gene: BRCA1 (a.k.a. BRCAI, BRCC1, BROVCA1, FANCS, IRIS, PNCA4, PPP1R53, PSCP, RNF53)
  Promoter: CMV/rabbit B-Globin
  Cloning method: Restriction Enzyme; 5′ cloning site BAMH1 (not destroyed); 3′ cloning site XHO1 (not destroyed)
  Sequencing primers: 5′ T7
Resource information
  A portion of this plasmid was derived from a plasmid made by: pcDNA3 HA BRCA1 wild type provided by David Livingston, double mutant made in the Kastan lab at St. Jude Children's Research Hospital
Terms and licenses: Academic/Nonprofit Terms; Industry Terms: Not Available to Industry
How to cite: pcDNA3-Ha-Brca1 S1423A/S1524A was a gift from Michael Kastan (Addgene plasmid # 32539 ; http://n2t.net/addgene:32539 ; RRID:Addgene_32539)
